Addgene plasmid #108844: pBW2066_pCAG-PV1-NTD-ENTRY-L1-GID1-NLS-BGHpA
Purpose: (Empty Backbone) Insert protein fragment into MluI/BspEI to fuse to GID1/NLS tags on C-terminus
Depositing lab: Wilson Wong. Depositing organization: Boston University Main Campus. Publication: High-performance chemical- and light-inducible recombinases in mammalian cells and mice. Weinberg BH, Cho JH, Agarwal Y, Pham NTH, Caraballo LD, Walkosz M, Ortega C, Trexler M, Tague N, Law B, Benman WKJ, Letendre J, Beal J, Wong WW. Nat Commun. 2019 Oct 24;10(1):4845. doi: 10.1038/s41467-019-12800-7. PubMed 31649244.
Backbone
  Vector backbone: pCAGGS
  Vector type: Mammalian Expression, Synthetic Biology
  Tag / fusion protein: GID1,NLS (C terminal on backbone)
Growth in bacteria
  Bacterial resistance: Ampicillin, 100 μg/mL
  Growth temperature: 37°C
  Growth strain: NEB Stable
  Copy number: High Copy
Gene/Insert
  Gene/Insert name: None
  Tag / fusion protein: GID1,NLS (C terminal on backbone)
Terms and licenses: Academic/Nonprofit Terms; Industry Terms: Not Available to Industry
Depositor comments: Please visit https://www.biorxiv.org/content/10.1101/747121v1 for bioRxiv preprint.
How to cite: pBW2066_pCAG-PV1-NTD-ENTRY-L1-GID1-NLS-BGHpA was a gift from Wilson Wong (Addgene plasmid # 108844 ; http://n2t.net/addgene:108844 ; RRID:Addgene_108844)
