[The description below was written by a language model from this plasmid's Addgene catalogue record and pLannotate feature annotations shown in this document.]
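Description:
pBW2066_pCAG-PV1-NTD-ENTRY-L1-GID1-NLS-BGHpA is an empty entry vector built on the pCAGGS mammalian expression backbone, intended for synthetic-biology work in mammalian cells. It is maintained in E. coli as a high-copy plasmid through a ColE1/pUC-type origin and selected with ampicillin via the β-lactamase gene. The backbone also carries an SV40 origin of replication and remnants of lac regulatory sequence that play no evident role in the mammalian cassette.

Expression is driven by the CAG promoter, annotated here as the CMV immediate-early enhancer, the chicken β-actin promoter and the chimeric chicken β-actin/rabbit β-globin intron, which together give strong constitutive transcription. Downstream lies an entry site followed by the coding sequence for Arabidopsis GID1A, the soluble gibberellin receptor, and then a bovine growth hormone polyadenylation signal. The pCAGGS rabbit β-globin poly(A) region remains further downstream. According to the record, a protein fragment is cloned between MluI and BspEI so that it is fused at its C-terminus to GID1 and a nuclear localisation signal. The plasmid name suggests a linker (L1) between the insert and GID1, and "NTD" implies that the slot is meant for an N-terminal fragment. The NLS and linker are not separately annotated in the feature tables, and the meaning of "PV1" is not stated.

Because GID1 binds DELLA-family partners only in the presence of gibberellin, the fusion provides one half of a chemically induced dimerisation pair. The associated publication concerns chemical- and light-inducible recombinases in mammalian cells and mice, consistent with use for split-recombinase halves. The depositor sequence (6,339 nt) and the repository's partial NGS assembly (6,427 nt) show the same layout from different start points, though the latter annotates the β-actin promoter as fragments.
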