Features (pLannotate 1.2.2; 19 found; start..end, strand, type, name):
     46..62      -  protein_bind   lac operator: The lac repressor binds to the lac operator to inhibit transcription in E. coli. This inhibition can be relieved by adding lactose or isopropyl-β-D-thiogalactopyranoside (IPTG). lac repressor encoded by lacI
     70..100     -  promoter       lac promoter: promoter for the E. coli lac operon
    115..136     -  protein_bind   CAP binding site: CAP binding activates transcription in the presence of cAMP. E. coli catabolite activator protein
    149..188     -  CDS            lacI (fragment): lac repressor; lacI; The lac repressor binds to the lac operator to inhibit transcription in E. coli. This inhibition can be relieved by adding lactose or isopropyl-β-D-thiogalactopyranoside (IPTG).
    195..217     +  promoter       SV40 promoter (fragment): SV40 enhancer and early promoter
    221..355     +  rep_origin     SV40 ori: SV40 origin of replication
    375..509     +  polyA_signal   SV40 poly(A) signal: SV40 polyadenylation signal
    511..565     -  CDS            lacI (fragment): lac repressor; lacI; The lac repressor binds to the lac operator to inhibit transcription in E. coli. This inhibition can be relieved by adding lactose or isopropyl-β-D-thiogalactopyranoside (IPTG).
    748..1336    -  rep_origin     ori: high-copy-number ColE1/pMB1/pBR322/pUC origin of replication
   1507..2367    -  CDS            AmpR: β-lactamase; bla; confers resistance to ampicillin, carbenicillin, and related antibiotics
   2368..2472    -  promoter       AmpR promoter: bla
   2503..2882    +  enhancer       CMV enhancer: human cytomegalovirus immediate early enhancer
   2884..3159    +  promoter       chicken β-actin promoter: No description available
   3160..4175    +  intron         chimeric intron: chimera between introns from chicken β-actin and rabbit β-globin
   4351..5385    +  CDS            GID1A: GID1A_ARATH - Also known as CXE10, GID1L1. Experimental evidence at protein level: Swiss-Prot protein existence level 1. Functions as soluble gibberellin (GA) receptor. GA is an essential hormone that regulates growth and development in plants. Binds with high affinity the biologically active gibberellin GA4, but has no affinity for the biologically inactive GAs. In response to GA, interacts with specific DELLA proteins, known as repressors of GA- induced growth, and targets them for degradation via proteasome. Seems to be required for GA signaling that controls root growth, seed germination,
   5416..5640    +  polyA_signal   bGH poly(A) signal: bovine growth hormone polyadenylation signal
   5644..5665    +  promoter       SV40 promoter (fragment): SV40 enhancer and early promoter
   5803..5874    +  CDS            HBB (fragment): HBB_PONPY - Experimental evidence at transcript level: Swiss-Prot protein existence level 2. Involved in oxygen transport from the lung to the various peripheral tissues. From Pongo pygmaeus (Bornean orangutan).
   5945..6000    +  polyA_signal   β-globin poly(A) signal: rabbit β-globin polyadenylation signal (Gil and Proudfoot, 1987)
>Addgene plasmid #108844 | pBW2066_pCAG-PV1-NTD-ENTRY-L1-GID1-NLS-BGHpA | depositor full sequence | sequence record 205125 | Full Sequence
CCCAAGCTTGGCGTAATCATGGTCATAGCTGTTTCCTGTGTGAAATTGTTATCCGCTCACAATTCCACAC
AACATACGAGCCGGAAGCATAAAGTGTAAAGCCTGGGGTGCCTAATGAGTGAGCTAACTCACATTAATTG
CGTTGCGCTCACTGCCCGCTTTCCAGTCGGGAAACCTGTCGTGCCAGCGGATCCGCATCTCAATTAGTCA
GCAACCATAGTCCCGCCCCTAACTCCGCCCAGTTCCGCCCATTCTCCGCCCCATGGCTGACTAATTTTTT
TTATTTATGCAGAGGCCGAGGCCGCCTCGGCCTCTGAGCTATTCCAGAAGTAGTGAGGAGGCTTTTTTGG
AGGCCTAGGCTTTTGCAAAAAGCTAACTTGTTTATTGCAGCTTATAATGGTTACAAATAAAGCAATAGCA
TCACAAATTTCACAAATAAAGCATTTTTTTCACTGCATTCTAGTTGTGGTTTGTCCAAACTCATCAATGT
ATCTTATCATGTCTGGATCCGCTGCATTAATGAATCGGCCAACGCGCGGGGAGAGGCGGTTTGCGTATTG
GGCGCTCTTCCGCTTCCTCGCTCACTGACTCGCTGCGCTCGGTCGTTCGGCTGCGGCGAGCGGTATCAGC
TCACTCAAAGGCGGTAATACGGTTATCCACAGAATCAGGGGATAACGCAGGAAAGAACATGTGAGCAAAA
GGCCAGCAAAAGGCCAGGAACCGTAAAAAGGCCGCGTTGCTGGCGTTTTTCCATAGGCTCCGCCCCCCTG
ACGAGCATCACAAAAATCGACGCTCAAGTCAGAGGTGGCGAAACCCGACAGGACTATAAAGATACCAGGC
GTTTCCCCCTGGAAGCTCCCTCGTGCGCTCTCCTGTTCCGACCCTGCCGCTTACCGGATACCTGTCCGCC
TTTCTCCCTTCGGGAAGCGTGGCGCTTTCTCATAGCTCACGCTGTAGGTATCTCAGTTCGGTGTAGGTCG
TTCGCTCCAAGCTGGGCTGTGTGCACGAACCCCCCGTTCAGCCCGACCGCTGCGCCTTATCCGGTAACTA
TCGTCTTGAGTCCAACCCGGTAAGACACGACTTATCGCCACTGGCAGCAGCCACTGGTAACAGGATTAGC
AGAGCGAGGTATGTAGGCGGTGCTACAGAGTTCTTGAAGTGGTGGCCTAACTACGGCTACACTAGAAGAA
CAGTATTTGGTATCTGCGCTCTGCTGAAGCCAGTTACCTTCGGAAAAAGAGTTGGTAGCTCTTGATCCGG
CAAACAAACCACCGCTGGTAGCGGTGGTTTTTTTGTTTGCAAGCAGCAGATTACGCGCAGAAAAAAAGGA
TCTCAAGAAGATCCTTTGATCTTTTCTACGGGGTCTGACGCTCAGTGGAACGAAAACTCACGTTAAGGGA
TTTTGGTCATGAGATTATCAAAAAGGATCTTCACCTAGATCCTTTTAAATTAAAAATGAAGTTTTAAATC
AATCTAAAGTATATATGAGTAAACTTGGTCTGACAGTTACCAATGCTTAATCAGTGAGGCACCTATCTCA
GCGATCTGTCTATTTCGTTCATCCATAGTTGCCTGACTCCCCGTCGTGTAGATAACTACGATACGGGAGG
GCTTACCATCTGGCCCCAGTGCTGCAATGATACCGCGAGACCCACGCTCACCGGCTCCAGATTTATCAGC
AATAAACCAGCCAGCCGGAAGGGCCGAGCGCAGAAGTGGTCCTGCAACTTTATCCGCCTCCATCCAGTCT
ATTAATTGTTGCCGGGAAGCTAGAGTAAGTAGTTCGCCAGTTAATAGTTTGCGCAACGTTGTTGCCATTG
CTACAGGCATCGTGGTGTCACGCTCGTCGTTTGGTATGGCTTCATTCAGCTCCGGTTCCCAACGATCAAG
GCGAGTTACATGATCCCCCATGTTGTGCAAAAAAGCGGTTAGCTCCTTCGGTCCTCCGATCGTTGTCAGA
AGTAAGTTGGCCGCAGTGTTATCACTCATGGTTATGGCAGCACTGCATAATTCTCTTACTGTCATGCCAT
CCGTAAGATGCTTTTCTGTGACTGGTGAGTACTCAACCAAGTCATTCTGAGAATAGTGTATGCGGCGACC
GAGTTGCTCTTGCCCGGCGTCAATACGGGATAATACCGCGCCACATAGCAGAACTTTAAAAGTGCTCATC
ATTGGAAAACGTTCTTCGGGGCGAAAACTCTCAAGGATCTTACCGCTGTTGAGATCCAGTTCGATGTAAC
CCACTCGTGCACCCAACTGATCTTCAGCATCTTTTACTTTCACCAGCGTTTCTGGGTGAGCAAAAACAGG
AAGGCAAAATGCCGCAAAAAAGGGAATAAGGGCGACACGGAAATGTTGAATACTCATACTCTTCCTTTTT
CAATATTATTGAAGCATTTATCAGGGTTATTGTCTCATGAGCGGATACATATTTGAATGTATTTAGAAAA
ATAAACAAATAGGGGTTCCGCGCACATTTCCCCGAAAAGTGCCACCTGGGTCGACATTGATTATTGACTA
GTTATTAATAGTAATCAATTACGGGGTCATTAGTTCATAGCCCATATATGGAGTTCCGCGTTACATAACT
TACGGTAAATGGCCCGCCTGGCTGACCGCCCAACGACCCCCGCCCATTGACGTCAATAATGACGTATGTT
CCCATAGTAACGCCAATAGGGACTTTCCATTGACGTCAATGGGTGGAGTATTTACGGTAAACTGCCCACT
TGGCAGTACATCAAGTGTATCATATGCCAAGTACGCCCCCTATTGACGTCAATGACGGTAAATGGCCCGC
CTGGCATTATGCCCAGTACATGACCTTATGGGACTTTCCTACTTGGCAGTACATCTACGTATTAGTCATC
GCTATTACCATGGTCGAGGTGAGCCCCACGTTCTGCTTCACTCTCCCCATCTCCCCCCCCTCCCCACCCC
CAATTTTGTATTTATTTATTTTTTAATTATTTTGTGCAGCGATGGGGGCGGGGGGGGGGGGGGCGCGCGC
CAGGCGGGGCGGGGCGGGGCGAGGGGCGGGGCGGGGCGAGGCGGAAAGGTGCGGCGGCAGCCAATCAGAG
CGGCGCGCTCCGAAAGTTTCCTTTTATGGCGAGGCGGCGGCGGCGGCGGCCCTATAAAAAGCGAAGCGCG
CGGCGGGCGGGAGTCGCTGCGTTGCCTTCGCCCCGTGCCCCGCTCCGCGCCGCCTCGCGCCGCCCGCCCC
GGCTCTGACTGACCGCGTTACTCCCACAGGTGAGCGGGCGGGACGGCCCTTCTCCTCCGGGCTGTAATTA
GCGCTTGGTTTAATGACGGCTCGTTTCTTTTCTGTGGCTGCGTGAAAGCCTTAAAGGGCTCCGGGAGGGC
CCTTTGTGCGGGGGGGAGCGGCTCGGGGGGTGCGTGCGTGTGTGTGTGCGTGGGGAGCGCCGCGTGCGGC
TCCGCGCTGCCCGGCGGCTGTGAGCGCTGCGGGCGCGGCGCGGGGCTTTGTGCGCTCCGCAGTGTGCGCG
AGGGGAGCGCGGCCGGGGGCGGTGCCCCGCGGTGCGGGGGGGGCTGCGAGGGGAACAAAGGCTGCGTGCG
GGGTGTGTGCGTGGGGGGGTGAGCAGGGGGTGTGGGCGCGGCGGTCGGGCTGTAACCCCCCCCTGCACCC
CCCTCCCCGAGTTGCTGAGCACGGCCCGGCTTCGGGTGCGGGGCTCCGTACGGGGCGTGGCGCGGGGCTC
GCCGTGCCGGGCGGGGGGTGGCGGCAGGTGGGGGTGCCGGGCGGGGCGGGGCCGCCTCGGGCCGGGGAGG
GCTCGGGGGAGGGGCGCGGCGGCCCCCGGAGCGCCGGCGGCTGTCGAGGCGCGGCGAGCCGCAGCCATTG
CCTTTTATGGTAATCGTGCGAGAGGGCGCAGGGACTTCCTTTGTCCCAAATCTGTGCGGAGCCGAAATCT
GGGAGGCGCCGCCGCACCCCCTCTAGCGGGCGCGGGGCGAAGCGGTGCGGCGCCGGCAGGAAGGAAATGG
GCGGGGAGGGCCTTCGTGCGTCGCCGCGCCGCCGTCCCCTTCTCCCTCTCCAGCCTCGGGGCTGTCCGCG
GGGGGACGGCTGCCTTCGGGGGGGACGGGGCAGGGCGGGGTTCGGCTTCTGGCGTGTGACCGGCGGCTCT
AGAGCCTCTGCTAACCATGTTCATGCCTTCTTCTTTTTCCTACAGCTCCTGGGCAACGTGCTGGTTATTG
TGCTGTCTCATCATTTTGGCAAAGAATTGATTAATTCGAGCGAAGGCGCGCCCATTACTCGCATCCATTC
TCAGGCTGTCTCGTCTCGTCTCGCACGCGTAAGTCTACTCCGGAGGGTCTGGCTCCGGATCAAGTGGTGG
CAGCGGTACCATGGCCGCCAGCGACGAAGTGAACCTGATCGAGAGCAGAACCGTGGTGCCCCTGAACACC
TGGGTGCTGATCTCCAACTTCAAGGTGGCCTACAACATCCTGCGGAGGCCCGACGGCACCTTCAACAGAC
ACCTGGCCGAGTACCTGGACCGGAAAGTGACCGCCAACGCCAACCCTGTGGACGGCGTGTTCAGCTTCGA
CGTGCTGATCGACCGGCGGATCAACCTGCTGAGCCGGGTGTACAGACCCGCCTACGCCGATCAGGAACAG
CCCCCCTCTATCCTGGATCTGGAAAAGCCCGTGGATGGCGACATCGTGCCCGTGATCCTGTTCTTCCACG
GCGGCAGCTTTGCCCACAGCAGCGCCAATAGCGCCATCTACGACACCCTGTGCAGACGGCTCGTGGGCCT
GTGCAAATGCGTGGTGGTGTCCGTGAACTACCGCAGAGCCCCCGAGAACCCTTACCCCTGCGCCTACGAT
GATGGCTGGATCGCCCTGAACTGGGTCAACAGCAGAAGCTGGCTGAAGTCCAAGAAAGACAGCAAGGTGC
ACATCTTTCTGGCCGGCGATAGCAGCGGCGGCAATATCGCCCATAACGTGGCCCTGAGAGCCGGCGAGTC
TGGCATCGATGTGCTGGGCAATATCCTGCTGAACCCCATGTTCGGCGGCAACGAGCGGACCGAGAGCGAG
AAGTCTCTGGACGGCAAGTACTTCGTGACCGTGCGGGACCGGGACTGGTACTGGAAGGCCTTTCTGCCCG
AGGGCGAGGACAGAGAGCACCCCGCCTGCAATCCCTTCAGCCCCAGAGGCAAAAGCCTGGAAGGCGTGTC
CTTCCCAAAGTCCCTGGTGGTGGTGGCCGGCCTGGACCTGATCAGAGATTGGCAGCTGGCCTATGCCGAG
GGCCTGAAGAAAGCCGGCCAGGAAGTGAAGCTGATGCACCTGGAAAAGGCCACCGTGGGCTTCTACCTGC
TGCCCAACAACAACCACTTCCACAACGTGATGGACGAGATCAGCGCCTTCGTGAACGCCGAGTGCCCCAA
GAAAAAGCGGAAGGTGTGAGAATTCCTGTGCCTTCTAGTTGCCAGCCATCTGTTGTTTGCCCCTCCCCCG
TGCCTTCCTTGACCCTGGAAGGTGCCACTCCCACTGTCCTTTCCTAATAAAATGAGGAAATTGCATCGCA
TTGTCTGAGTAGGTGTCATTCTATTCTGGGGGGTGGGGTGGGGCAGGACAGCAAGGGGGAGGATTGGGAA
GACAATAGCAGGCATGCTGGGGATGCGGTGGGCTCTATGGCTTCTGAGGCGGAAAGAACCAGCTGGGGCT
CTAGGGGGTATCCCCACGCGCCCTGTAGCGTGTACCGCTGGGAGTTCGTAGACGGAAACAAACGCAGAAT
CCAAGCGCGGCCGCCCAGGATACATAGATTACCACAACTCCGAGCCCTTCCACCGCTAGCGCACTCCTCA
GGTGCAGGCTGCCTATCAGAAGGTGGTGGCTGGTGTGGCCAATGCCCTGGCTCACAAATACCACTGAGAT
CTTTTTCCCTCTGCCAAAAATTATGGGGACATCATGAAGCCCCTTGAGCATCTGACTTCTGGCTAATAAA
GGAAATTTATTTTCATTGCAATAGTGTGTTGGAATTTTTTGTGTCTCTCACTCGGAAGGACATATGGGAG
GGCAAATCATTTAAAACATCAGAATGAGTATTTGGTTTAGAGTTTGGCAACATATGCCCATATGCTGGCT
GCCATGAACAAAGGTTGGCTATAAAGAGGTCATCAGTATATGAAACAGCCCCCTGCTGTCCATTCCTTAT
TCCATAGAAAAGCCTTGACTTGAGGTTAGATTTTTTTTATATTTTGTTTTGTGTTATTTTTTTCTTTAAC
ATCCCTAAAATTTTCCTTACATGTTTTACTAGCCAGATTTTTCCTCCTCTCCTGACTACTCCCAGTCATA
GCTGTCCCTCTTCTCTTATGGAGATCCCTCGACCTGCAG
