Features (pLannotate 1.2.2; 21 found; start..end, strand, type, name):
      2..127     +  promoter       chicken β-actin promoter (fragment): contains a 21-bp deletion relative to the standard chicken β-actin promoter
    128..1144    +  intron         chimeric intron: chimera between introns from chicken β-actin and rabbit β-globin
   1320..2354    +  CDS            GID1A: GID1A_ARATH - Also known as CXE10, GID1L1. Experimental evidence at protein level: Swiss-Prot protein existence level 1. Functions as soluble gibberellin (GA) receptor. GA is an essential hormone that regulates growth and development in plants. Binds with high affinity the biologically active gibberellin GA4, but has no affinity for the biologically inactive GAs. In response to GA, interacts with specific DELLA proteins, known as repressors of GA- induced growth, and targets them for degradation via proteasome. Seems to be required for GA signaling that controls root growth, seed germination,
   2385..2609    +  polyA_signal   bGH poly(A) signal: bovine growth hormone polyadenylation signal
   2613..2634    +  promoter       SV40 promoter (fragment): SV40 enhancer and early promoter
   2772..2843    +  CDS            HBB (fragment): HBB_PONPY - Experimental evidence at transcript level: Swiss-Prot protein existence level 2. Involved in oxygen transport from the lung to the various peripheral tissues. From Pongo pygmaeus (Bornean orangutan).
   2914..2969    +  polyA_signal   β-globin poly(A) signal: rabbit β-globin polyadenylation signal (Gil and Proudfoot, 1987)
   3354..3370    -  protein_bind   lac operator: The lac repressor binds to the lac operator to inhibit transcription in E. coli. This inhibition can be relieved by adding lactose or isopropyl-β-D-thiogalactopyranoside (IPTG). lac repressor encoded by lacI
   3378..3408    -  promoter       lac promoter: promoter for the E. coli lac operon
   3423..3444    -  protein_bind   CAP binding site: CAP binding activates transcription in the presence of cAMP. E. coli catabolite activator protein
   3457..3496    -  CDS            lacI (fragment): lac repressor; lacI; The lac repressor binds to the lac operator to inhibit transcription in E. coli. This inhibition can be relieved by adding lactose or isopropyl-β-D-thiogalactopyranoside (IPTG).
   3503..3525    +  promoter       SV40 promoter (fragment): SV40 enhancer and early promoter
   3529..3663    +  rep_origin     SV40 ori: SV40 origin of replication
   3683..3817    +  polyA_signal   SV40 poly(A) signal: SV40 polyadenylation signal
   3819..3873    -  CDS            lacI (fragment): lac repressor; lacI; The lac repressor binds to the lac operator to inhibit transcription in E. coli. This inhibition can be relieved by adding lactose or isopropyl-β-D-thiogalactopyranoside (IPTG).
   4056..4644    -  rep_origin     ori: high-copy-number ColE1/pMB1/pBR322/pUC origin of replication
   4815..5675    -  CDS            AmpR: β-lactamase; bla; confers resistance to ampicillin, carbenicillin, and related antibiotics
   5676..5780    -  promoter       AmpR promoter: bla
   5811..6190    +  enhancer       CMV enhancer: human cytomegalovirus immediate early enhancer
   6192..6302    +  promoter       chicken β-actin promoter (fragment): contains a 21-bp deletion relative to the standard chicken β-actin promoter
   6343..6394    +  promoter       CMVd2 promoter: truncated human cytomegalovirus (CMV) immediate early promoter that yields moderately reduced expression relative to the full-length promoter
>Addgene plasmid #108844 | pBW2066_pCAG-PV1-NTD-ENTRY-L1-GID1-NLS-BGHpA | addgene full sequence | sequence record 375045 | Addgene Partial NGS Result
NGGGCGGGGCGGGGCGAGGCGGAGAGGTGCGGCGGCAGCCAATCAGAGCGGCGCGCTCCGAAAGTTTCCT
TTTATGGCGAGGCGGCGGCGGCGGCGGCCCTATAAAAAGCGAAGCGCGCGGCGGGCGGGAGTCGCTGCGC
GCTGCCTTCGCCCCGTGCCCCGCTCCGCCGCCGCCTCGCGCCGCCCGCCCCGGCTCTGACTGACCGCGTT
ACTCCCACAGGTGAGCGGGCGGGACGGCCCTTCTCCTCCGGGCTGTAATTAGCGCTTGGTTTAATGACGG
CTTGTTTCTTTTCTGTGGCTGCGTGAAAGCCTTGAGGGGCTCCGGGAGGGCCCTTTGTGCGGGGGGAGCG
GCTCGGGGGGTGCGTGCGTGTGTGTGTGCGTGGGGAGCGCCGCGTGCGGCTCCGCGCTGCCCGGCGGCTG
TGAGCGCTGCGGGCGCGGCGCGGGGCTTTGTGCGCTCCGCAGTGTGCGCGAGGGGAGCGCGGCCGGGGGC
GGTGCCCCGCGGTGCGGGGGGGGCTGCGAGGGGAACAAAGGCTGCGTGCGGGGTGTGTGCGTGGGGGGGT
GAGCAGGGGGTGTGGGCGCGTCGGTCGGGCTGCAACCCCCCCTGCACCCCCCTCCCCGAGTTGCTGAGCA
CGGCCCGGCTTCGGGTGCGGGGCTCCGTACGGGGCGTGGCGCGGGGCTCGCCGTGCCGGGCGGGGGGTGG
CGGCAGGTGGGGGTGCCGGGCGGGGCGGGGCCGCCTCGGGCCGGGGAGGGCTCGGGGGAGGGGCGCGGCG
GCCCCCGGAGCGCCGGCGGCTGTCGAGGCGCGGCGAGCCGCAGCCATTGCCTTTTATGGTAATCGTGCGA
GAGGGCGCAGGGACTTCCTTTGTCCCAAATCTGTGCGGAGCCGAAATCTGGGAGGCGCCGCCGCACCCCC
TCTAGCGGGCGCGGGGCGAAGCGGTGCGGCGCCGGCAGGAAGGAAATGGGCGGGGAGGGCCTTCGTGCGT
CGCCGCGCCGCCGTCCCCTTCTCCCTCTCCAGCCTCGGGGCTGTCCGCGGGGGGACGGCTGCCTTCGGGG
GGGACGGGGCAGGGCGGGGTTCGGCTTCTGGCGTGTGACCGGCGGCTCTAGAGCCTCTGCTAACCATGTT
CATGCCTTCTTCTTTTTCCTACAGCTCCTGGGCAACGTGCTGGTTATTGTGCTGTCTCATCATTTTGGCA
AAGAATTGATTAATTCGAGCGAAGGCGCGCCCATTACTCGCATCCATTCTCAGGCTGTCTCGTCTCGTCT
CGCACGCGTAAGTCTACTCCGGAGGGTCTGGCTCCGGATCAAGTGGTGGCAGCGGTACCATGGCCGCCAG
CGACGAAGTGAACCTGATCGAGAGCAGAACCGTGGTGCCCCTGAACACCTGGGTGCTGATCTCCAACTTC
AAGGTGGCCTACAACATCCTGCGGAGGCCCGACGGCACCTTCAACAGACACCTGGCCGAGTACCTGGACC
GGAAAGTGACCGCCAACGCCAACCCTGTGGACGGCGTGTTCAGCTTCGACGTGCTGATCGACCGGCGGAT
CAACCTGCTGAGCCGGGTGTACAGACCCGCCTACGCCGATCAGGAACAGCCCCCCTCTATCCTGGATCTG
GAAAAGCCCGTGGATGGCGACATCGTGCCCGTGATCCTGTTCTTCCACGGCGGCAGCTTTGCCCACAGCA
GCGCCAATAGCGCCATCTACGACACCCTGTGCAGACGGCTCGTGGGCCTGTGCAAATGCGTGGTGGTGTC
CGTGAACTACCGCAGAGCCCCCGAGAACCCTTACCCCTGCGCCTACGATGATGGCTGGATCGCCCTGAAC
TGGGTCAACAGCAGAAGCTGGCTGAAGTCCAAGAAAGACAGCAAGGTGCACATCTTTCTGGCCGGCGATA
GCAGCGGCGGCAATATCGCCCATAACGTGGCCCTGAGAGCCGGCGAGTCTGGCATCGATGTGCTGGGCAA
TATCCTGCTGAACCCCATGTTCGGCGGCAACGAGCGGACCGAGAGCGAGAAGTCTCTGGACGGCAAGTAC
TTCGTGACCGTGCGGGACCGGGACTGGTACTGGAAGGCCTTTCTGCCCGAGGGCGAGGACAGAGAGCACC
CCGCCTGCAATCCCTTCAGCCCCAGAGGCAAAAGCCTGGAAGGCGTGTCCTTCCCAAAGTCCCTGGTGGT
GGTGGCCGGCCTGGACCTGATCAGAGATTGGCAGCTGGCCTATGCCGAGGGCCTGAAGAAAGCCGGCCAG
GAAGTGAAGCTGATGCACCTGGAAAAGGCCACCGTGGGCTTCTACCTGCTGCCCAACAACAACCACTTCC
ACAACGTGATGGACGAGATCAGCGCCTTCGTGAACGCCGAGTGCCCCAAGAAAAAGCGGAAGGTGTGAGA
ATTCCTGTGCCTTCTAGTTGCCAGCCATCTGTTGTTTGCCCCTCCCCCGTGCCTTCCTTGACCCTGGAAG
GTGCCACTCCCACTGTCCTTTCCTAATAAAATGAGGAAATTGCATCGCATTGTCTGAGTAGGTGTCATTC
TATTCTGGGGGGTGGGGTGGGGCAGGACAGCAAGGGGGAGGATTGGGAAGACAATAGCAGGCATGCTGGG
GATGCGGTGGGCTCTATGGCTTCTGAGGCGGAAAGAACCAGCTGGGGCTCTAGGGGGTATCCCCACGCGC
CCTGTAGCGTGTACCGCTGGGAGTTCGTAGACGGAAACAAACGCAGAATCCAAGCGCGGCCGCCCAGGAT
ACATAGATTACCACAACTCCGAGCCCTTCCACCGCTAGCGCACTCCTCAGGTGCAGGCTGCCTATCAGAA
GGTGGTGGCTGGTGTGGCCAATGCCCTGGCTCACAAATACCACTGAGATCTTTTTCCCTCTGCCAAAAAT
TATGGGGACATCATGAAGCCCCTTGAGCATCTGACTTCTGGCTAATAAAGGAAATTTATTTTCATTGCAA
TAGTGTGTTGGAATTTTTTGTGTCTCTCACTCGGAAGGACATATGGGAGGGCAAATCATTTAAAACATCA
GAATGAGTATTTGGTTTAGAGTTTGGCAACATATGCCCATATGCTGGCTGCCATGAACAAAGGTTGGCTA
TAAAGAGGTCATCAGTATATGAAACAGCCCCCTGCTGTCCATTCCTTATTCCATAGAAAAGCCTTGACTT
GAGGTTAGATTTTTTTTATATTTTGTTTTGTGTTATTTTTTTCTTTAACATCCCTAAAATTTTCCTTACA
TGTTTTACTAGCCAGATTTTTCCTCCTCTCCTGACTACTCCCAGTCATAGCTGTCCCTCTTCTCTTATGG
AGATCCCTCGACCTGCAGCCCAAGCTTGGCGTAATCATGGTCATAGCTGTTTCCTGTGTGAAATTGTTAT
CCGCTCACAATTCCACACAACATACGAGCCGGAAGCATAAAGTGTAAAGCCTGGGGTGCCTAATGAGTGA
GCTAACTCACATTAATTGCGTTGCGCTCACTGCCCGCTTTCCAGTCGGGAAACCTGTCGTGCCAGCGGAT
CCGCATCTCAATTAGTCAGCAACCATAGTCCCGCCCCTAACTCCGCCCAGTTCCGCCCATTCTCCGCCCC
ATGGCTGACTAATTTTTTTTATTTATGCAGAGGCCGAGGCCGCCTCGGCCTCTGAGCTATTCCAGAAGTA
GTGAGGAGGCTTTTTTGGAGGCCTAGGCTTTTGCAAAAAGCTAACTTGTTTATTGCAGCTTATAATGGTT
ACAAATAAAGCAATAGCATCACAAATTTCACAAATAAAGCATTTTTTTCACTGCATTCTAGTTGTGGTTT
GTCCAAACTCATCAATGTATCTTATCATGTCTGGATCCGCTGCATTAATGAATCGGCCAACGCGCGGGGA
GAGGCGGTTTGCGTATTGGGCGCTCTTCCGCTTCCTCGCTCACTGACTCGCTGCGCTCGGTCGTTCGGCT
GCGGCGAGCGGTATCAGCTCACTCAAAGGCGGTAATACGGTTATCCACAGAATCAGGGGATAACGCAGGA
AAGAACATGTGAGCAAAAGGCCAGCAAAAGGCCAGGAACCGTAAAAAGGCCGCGTTGCTGGCGTTTTTCC
ATAGGCTCCGCCCCCCTGACGAGCATCACAAAAATCGACGCTCAAGTCAGAGGTGGCGAAACCCGACAGG
ACTATAAAGATACCAGGCGTTTCCCCCTGGAAGCTCCCTCGTGCGCTCTCCTGTTCCGACCCTGCCGCTT
ACCGGATACCTGTCCGCCTTTCTCCCTTCGGGAAGCGTGGCGCTTTCTCATAGCTCACGCTGTAGGTATC
TCAGTTCGGTGTAGGTCGTTCGCTCCAAGCTGGGCTGTGTGCACGAACCCCCCGTTCAGCCCGACCGCTG
CGCCTTATCCGGTAACTATCGTCTTGAGTCCAACCCGGTAAGACACGACTTATCGCCACTGGCAGCAGCC
ACTGGTAACAGGATTAGCAGAGCGAGGTATGTAGGCGGTGCTACAGAGTTCTTGAAGTGGTGGCCTAACT
ACGGCTACACTAGAAGAACAGTATTTGGTATCTGCGCTCTGCTGAAGCCAGTTACCTTCGGAAAAAGAGT
TGGTAGCTCTTGATCCGGCAAACAAACCACCGCTGGTAGCGGTGGTTTTTTTGTTTGCAAGCAGCAGATT
ACGCGCAGAAAAAAAGGATCTCAAGAAGATCCTTTGATCTTTTCTACGGGGTCTGACGCTCAGTGGAACG
AAAACTCACGTTAAGGGATTTTGGTCATGAGATTATCAAAAAGGATCTTCACCTAGATCCTTTTAAATTA
AAAATGAAGTTTTAAATCAATCTAAAGTATATATGAGTAAACTTGGTCTGACAGTTACCAATGCTTAATC
AGTGAGGCACCTATCTCAGCGATCTGTCTATTTCGTTCATCCATAGTTGCCTGACTCCCCGTCGTGTAGA
TAACTACGATACGGGAGGGCTTACCATCTGGCCCCAGTGCTGCAATGATACCGCGAGACCCACGCTCACC
GGCTCCAGATTTATCAGCAATAAACCAGCCAGCCGGAAGGGCCGAGCGCAGAAGTGGTCCTGCAACTTTA
TCCGCCTCCATCCAGTCTATTAATTGTTGCCGGGAAGCTAGAGTAAGTAGTTCGCCAGTTAATAGTTTGC
GCAACGTTGTTGCCATTGCTACAGGCATCGTGGTGTCACGCTCGTCGTTTGGTATGGCTTCATTCAGCTC
CGGTTCCCAACGATCAAGGCGAGTTACATGATCCCCCATGTTGTGCAAAAAAGCGGTTAGCTCCTTCGGT
CCTCCGATCGTTGTCAGAAGTAAGTTGGCCGCAGTGTTATCACTCATGGTTATGGCAGCACTGCATAATT
CTCTTACTGTCATGCCATCCGTAAGATGCTTTTCTGTGACTGGTGAGTACTCAACCAAGTCATTCTGAGA
ATAGTGTATGCGGCGACCGAGTTGCTCTTGCCCGGCGTCAATACGGGATAATACCGCGCCACATAGCAGA
ACTTTAAAAGTGCTCATCATTGGAAAACGTTCTTCGGGGCGAAAACTCTCAAGGATCTTACCGCTGTTGA
GATCCAGTTCGATGTAACCCACTCGTGCACCCAACTGATCTTCAGCATCTTTTACTTTCACCAGCGTTTC
TGGGTGAGCAAAAACAGGAAGGCAAAATGCCGCAAAAAAGGGAATAAGGGCGACACGGAAATGTTGAATA
CTCATACTCTTCCTTTTTCAATATTATTGAAGCATTTATCAGGGTTATTGTCTCATGAGCGGATACATAT
TTGAATGTATTTAGAAAAATAAACAAATAGGGGTTCCGCGCACATTTCCCCGAAAAGTGCCACCTGGGTC
GACATTGATTATTGACTAGTTATTAATAGTAATCAATTACGGGGTCATTAGTTCATAGCCCATATATGGA
GTTCCGCGTTACATAACTTACGGTAAATGGCCCGCCTGGCTGACCGCCCAACGACCCCCGCCCATTGACG
TCAATAATGACGTATGTTCCCATAGTAACGCCAATAGGGACTTTCCATTGACGTCAATGGGTGGAGTATT
TACGGTAAACTGCCCACTTGGCAGTACATCAAGTGTATCATATGCCAAGTACGCCCCCTATTGACGTCAA
TGACGGTAAATGGCCCGCCTGGCATTATGCCCAGTACATGACCTTATGGGACTTTCCTACTTGGCAGTAC
ATCTACGTATTAGTCATCGCTATTACCATGGTCGAGGTGAGCCCCACGTTCTGCTTCACTCTCCCCATCT
CCCCCCCCTCCCCACCCCCAATTTTGTATTTATTTATTTTTTAATTATTTTGTGCAGCGATGGGGGCGGG
GGRRNGGGACTTTCCAAAATGTCGTAACAACTCCGCCCCATTGACGCAAATGGGCGGTAGGCGTGTACGG
TGGGAGGTCTATATAAGCAGAGCTSKYTGGCTAACTAGAGAACCCACTGCNNNNNNN
