>Addgene plasmid #108844 | pBW2066_pCAG-PV1-NTD-ENTRY-L1-GID1-NLS-BGHpA | addgene partial sequence | sequence record 217922 | Addgene Partial NGS Result
GCGCCGGCGGCTGTCGAGGCGCGGCGAGCCGCAGCCATTGCCTTTTATGGTAATCGTGCGAGAGGGCGCA
GGGACTTCCTTTGTCCCAAATCTGTGCGGAGCCGAAATCTGGGAGGCGCCGCCGCACCCCCTCTAGCGGG
CGCGGGGCGAAGCGGTGCGGCGCCGGCAGGAAGGAAATGGGCGGGGAGGGCCTTCGTGCGTCGCCGCGCC
GCCGTCCCCTTCTCCCTCTCCAGCCTCGGGGCTGTCCGCGGGGGGACGGCTGCCTTCGGGGGGGACGGGG
CAGGGCGGGGTTCGGCTTCTGGCGTGTGACCGGCGGCTCTAGAGCCTCTGCTAACCATGTTCATGCCTTC
TTCTTTTTCCTACAGCTCCTGGGCAACGTGCTGGTTATTGTGCTGTCTCATCATTTTGGCAAAGAATTGA
TTAATTCGAGCGAAGGCGCGCCCATTACTCGCATCCATTCTCAGGCTGTCTCGTCTCGTCTCGCACGCGT
AAGTCTACTCCGGAGGGTCTGGCTCCGGATCAAGTGGTGGCAGCGGTACCATGGCCGCCAGCGACGAAGT
GAACCTGATCGAGAGCAGAACCGTGGTGCCCCTGAACACCTGGGTGCTGATCTCCAACTTCAAGGTGGCC
TACAACATCCTGCGGAGGCCCGACGGCACCTTCAACAGACACCTGGCCGAGTACCTGGACCGGAAAGTGA
CCGCCAACGCCAACCCTGTGGACGGCGTGTTCAGCTTCGACGTGCTGATCGACCGGCGGATCAACCTGCT
GAGCCGGGTGTACAGACCCGCCTACGCCGATCAGGAACAGCCCCCCTCTATCCTGGATCTGGAAAAGCCC
GTGGATGGCGACATCGTGCCCGTGATCCTGTTCTTCCACGGCGGCAGCTTTGCCCACAGCAGCGCCAATA
GCGCCATCTACGACACCCTGTGCAGACGGCTCGTGGGCCTGTGCAAATGCGTGGTGGTGTCCGTGAACTA
CCGCAGAGCCCCCGAGAACCCTTACCCCTGCGCCTACGATGATGGCTGGATCGCCCTGAACTGGGTCAAC
AGCAGAAGCTGGCTGAAGTCCAAGAAAGACAGCAAGGTGCACATCTTTCTGGCCGGCGATAGCAGCGGCG
GCAATATCGCCCATAACGTGGCCCTGAGAGCCGGCGAGTCTGGCATCGATGTGCTGGGCAATATCCTGCT
GAACCCCATGTTCGGCGGCAACGAGCGGACCGAGAGCGAGAAGTCTCTGGACGGCAAGTACTTCGTGACC
GTGCGGGACCGGGACTGGTACTGGAAGGCCTTTCTGCCCGAGGGCGAGGACAGAGAGCACCCCGCCTGCA
ATCCCTTCAGCCCCAGAGGCAAAAGCCTGGAAGGCGTGTCCTTCCCAAAGTCCCTGGTGGTGGTGGCCGG
CCTGGACCTGATCAGAGATTGGCAGCTGGCCTATGCCGAGGGCCTGAAGAAAGCCGGCCAGGAAGTGAAG
CTGATGCACCTGGAAAAGGCCACCGTGGGCTTCTACCTGCTGCCCAACAACAACCACTTCCACAACGTGA
TGGACGAGATCAGCGCCTTCGTGAACGCCGAGTGCCCCAAGAAAAAGCGGAAGGTGTGAGAATTCCTGTG
CCTTCTAGTTGCCAGCCATCTGTTGTTTGCCCCTCCCCCGTGCCTTCCTTGACCCTGGAAGGTGCCACTC
CCACTGTCCTTTCCTAATAAAATGAGGAAATTGCATCGCATTGTCTGAGTAGGTGTCATTCTATTCTGGG
GGGTGGGGTGGGGCAGGACAGCAAGGGGGAGGATTGGGAAGACAATAGCAGGCATGCTGGGGATGCGGTG
GGCTCTATGGCTTCTGAGGCGGAAAGAACCAGCTGGGGCTCTAGGGGGTATCCCCACGCGCCCTGTAGCG
TGTACCGCTGGGAGTTCGTAGACGGAAACAAACGCAGAATCCAAGCGCGGCCGCCCAGGATACATAGATT
ACCACAACTCCGAGCCCTTCCACCGCTAGCGCACTCCTCAGGTGCAGGCTGCCTATCAGAAGGTGGTGGC
TGGTGTGGCCAATGCCCTGGCTCACAAATACCACTGAGATCTTTTTCCCTCTGCCAAAAATTATGGGGAC
ATCATGAAGCCCCTTGAGCATCTGACTTCTGGCTAATAAAGGAAATTTATTTTCATTGCAATAGTGTGTT
GGAATTTTTTGTGTCTCTCACTCGGAAGGACATATGGGAGGGCAAATCATTTAAAACATCAGAATGAGTA
TTTGGTTTAGAGTTTGGCAACATATGCCCATATGCTGGCTGCCATGAACAAAGGTTGGCTATAAAGAGGT
CATCAGTATATGAAACAGCCCCCTGCTGTCCATTCCTTATTCCATAGAAAAGCCTTGACTTGAGGTTAGA
TTTTTTTTATATTTTGTTTTGTGTTATTTTTTTCTTTAACATCCCTAAAATTTTCCTTACATGTTTTACT
AGCCAGATTTTTCCTCCTCTCCTGACTACTCCCAGTCATAGCTGTCCCTCTTCTCTTATGGAGATCCCTC
GACCTGCAGCCCAAGCTTGGCGTAATCATGGTCATAGCTGTTTCCTGTGTGAAATTGTTATCCGCTCACA
ATTCCACACAACATACGAGCCGGAAGCATAAAGTGTAAAGCCTGGGGTGCCTAATGAGTGAGCTAACTCA
CATTAATTGCGTTGCGCTCACTGCCCGCTTTCCAGTCGGGAAACCTGTCGTGCCAGCGGATCCGCATCTC
AATTAGTCAGCAACCATAGTCCCGCCCCTAACTCCGCCCAGTTCCGCCCATTCTCCGCCCCATGGCTGAC
TAATTTTTTTTATTTATGCAGAGGCCGAGGCCGCCTCGGCCTCTGAGCTATTCCAGAAGTAGTGAGGAGG
CTTTTTTGGAGGCCTAGGCTTTTGCAAAAAGCTAACTTGTTTATTGCAGCTTATAATGGTTACAAATAAA
GCAATAGCATCACAAATTTCACAAATAAAGCATTTTTTTCACTGCATTCTAGTTGTGGTTTGTCCAAACT
CATCAATGTATCTTATCATGTCTGGATCCGCTGCATTAATGAATCGGCCAACGCGCGGGGAGAGGCGGTT
TGCGTATTGGGCGCTCTTCCGCTTCCTCGCTCACTGACTCGCTGCGCTCGGTCGTTCGGCTGCGGCGAGC
GGTATCAGCTCACTCAAAGGCGGTAATACGGTTATCCACAGAATCAGGGGATAACGCAGGAAAGAACATG
TGAGCAAAAGGCCAGCAAAAGGCCAGGAACCGTAAAAAGGCCGCGTTGCTGGCGTTTTTCCATAGGCTCC
GCCCCCCTGACGAGCATCACAAAAATCGACGCTCAAGTCAGAGGTGGCGAAACCCGACAGGACTATAAAG
ATACCAGGCGTTTCCCCCTGGAAGCTCCCTCGTGCGCTCTCCTGTTCCGACCCTGCCGCTTACCGGATAC
CTGTCCGCCTTTCTCCCTTCGGGAAGCGTGGCGCTTTCTCATAGCTCACGCTGTAGGTATCTCAGTTCGG
TGTAGGTCGTTCGCTCCAAGCTGGGCTGTGTGCACGAACCCCCCGTTCAGCCCGACCGCTGCGCCTTATC
CGGTAACTATCGTCTTGAGTCCAACCCGGTAAGACACGACTTATCGCCACTGGCAGCAGCCACTGGTAAC
AGGATTAGCAGAGCGAGGTATGTAGGCGGTGCTACAGAGTTCTTGAAGTGGTGGCCTAACTACGGCTACA
CTAGAAGAACAGTATTTGGTATCTGCGCTCTGCTGAAGCCAGTTACCTTCGGAAAAAGAGTTGGTAGCTC
TTGATCCGGCAAACAAACCACCGCTGGTAGCGGTGGTTTTTTTGTTTGCAAGCAGCAGATTACGCGCAGA
AAAAAAGGATCTCAAGAAGATCCTTTGATCTTTTCTACGGGGTCTGACGCTCAGTGGAACGAAAACTCAC
GTTAAGGGATTTTGGTCATGAGATTATCAAAAAGGATCTTCACCTAGATCCTTTTAAATTAAAAATGAAG
TTTTAAATCAATCTAAAGTATATATGAGTAAACTTGGTCTGACAGTTACCAATGCTTAATCAGTGAGGCA
CCTATCTCAGCGATCTGTCTATTTCGTTCATCCATAGTTGCCTGACTCCCCGTCGTGTAGATAACTACGA
TACGGGAGGGCTTACCATCTGGCCCCAGTGCTGCAATGATACCGCGAGACCCACGCTCACCGGCTCCAGA
TTTATCAGCAATAAACCAGCCAGCCGGAAGGGCCGAGCGCAGAAGTGGTCCTGCAACTTTATCCGCCTCC
ATCCAGTCTATTAATTGTTGCCGGGAAGCTAGAGTAAGTAGTTCGCCAGTTAATAGTTTGCGCAACGTTG
TTGCCATTGCTACAGGCATCGTGGTGTCACGCTCGTCGTTTGGTATGGCTTCATTCAGCTCCGGTTCCCA
ACGATCAAGGCGAGTTACATGATCCCCCATGTTGTGCAAAAAAGCGGTTAGCTCCTTCGGTCCTCCGATC
GTTGTCAGAAGTAAGTTGGCCGCAGTGTTATCACTCATGGTTATGGCAGCACTGCATAATTCTCTTACTG
TCATGCCATCCGTAAGATGCTTTTCTGTGACTGGTGAGTACTCAACCAAGTCATTCTGAGAATAGTGTAT
GCGGCGACCGAGTTGCTCTTGCCCGGCGTCAATACGGGATAATACCGCGCCACATAGCAGAACTTTAAAA
GTGCTCATCATTGGAAAACGTTCTTCGGGGCGAAAACTCTCAAGGATCTTACCGCTGTTGAGATCCAGTT
CGATGTAACCCACTCGTGCACCCAACTGATCTTCAGCATCTTTTACTTTCACCAGCGTTTCTGGGTGAGC
AAAAACAGGAAGGCAAAATGCCGCAAAAAAGGGAATAAGGGCGACACGGAAATGTTGAATACTCATACTC
TTCCTTTTTCAATATTATTGAAGCATTTATCAGGGTTATTGTCTCATGAGCGGATACATATTTGAATGTA
TTTAGAAAAATAAACAAATAGGGGTTCCGCGCACATTTCCCCGAAAAGTGCCACCTGGGTCGACATTGAT
TATTGACTAGTTATTAATAGTAATCAATTACGGGGTCATTAGTTCATAGCCCATATATGGAGTTCCGCGT
TACATAACTTACGGTAAATGGCCCGCCTGGCTGACCGCCCAACGACCCCCGCCCATTGACGTCAATAATG
ACGTATGTTCCCATAGTAACGCCAATAGGGACTTTCCATTGACGTCAATGGGTGGAGTATTTACGGTAAA
CTGCCCACTTGGCAGTACATCAAGTGTATCATATGCCAAGTACGCCCCCTATTGACGTCAATGACGGTAA
ATGGCCCGCCTGGCATTATGCCCAGTACATGACCTTATGGGACTTTCCTACTTGGCAGTACATCTACGTA
TTAGTCATCGCTATTACCATGGTCGAGGTGAGCCCCACGTTCTGCTTCACTCTCCCCATCTCCCCCCCCT
CCCCACCCCCAATTTTGTATTTATTTATTTTTTAATTATTTTGTGCAGCGATGGGGGCGGGGGGGGGGG
